>Addgene plasmid #197598 | pDV18 [punc-47::SNG-1::CRY2olig(535)] | addgene full sequence | sequence record 410735 | Addgene NGS Result
TGAGCGGATAACAATTTCACACAGGAAACAGCTATGACCATGATTACGCCAAGCTGTAAGTTTAAACATG
ATCTTACTAACTAACTATTCTCATTTAAATTTTCAGAGCTTAAAAATGGCTGAAATCACTCACAACGATG
GATACGCTAACAACTTGGAAATGAAATAAGCTTGCATGCCTGCAGAGCTTGTTGTCATCACTTCAAACTT
TTCAATGCATAAATTTCTTGTCAGATCTGATCCTCTATACTTGAAGTTTATACCGATAAAGGTTTTCAAC
AGATTTTGAAGCATTTGAATCAGGGGTGCCTGGGTAAACCTATCATACGAAACTGCCAATTTGTCCTGTG
AATCGTATCTATTAAAACAAGACTGAAAATAACTAAACTTCTACGTCAAAAAGTTGACAAAACAACTTTC
TTGGAAAAAAAGCTGTTGGGATCCCGGAACAGTCGAAAGTCGGTGGCAAGCGCCGAACTGCTGACGGTCT
AACCGGGGCACAAATCAGGGGTGAGCGGCAAACGATTTTTCCGGCAAATCGGCAAATCGGCAAATTGCCA
ATATTGAAATACCCGGCAAATCGGTAAATAGCCGGAATTGAAAATTTCCGGCAAACTGGTAAACCGCAAA
TTGCTGATTTGCCGAATTTGCCGGGAAGACGGCAATTGCCAAACATATTCGGCAAATTGTGGTTTTGCAC
TTTTTGGAAATTTCAGAATTTCAATCGGCAAATTGTGCACATCCTATGAATTTTCCTACGTCTATTTTGA
AAAGTAAGCAAATTCTATGAAAATATCTAAAGAAAAATGGAAAAAATTTTCAAAAAGGCACAGTTTTAAG
TGTTTCCGTCTAATAAAAAAATCCCCCTAAACACTTCCGGCAAATTGATGTTCGGCAAATGGCAAATCGG
AAACTTGCCGAAAATTACAGTTTCCGGTAAATCGGCAAACCGGCAAACTGCCTGAATTGAAAAGTTCCGT
CAAATCGGCAAACCGACAACACCCCTGGCACAAATGATGGACATACTGAGGCAATTTGCCGGTTTTCCAA
TTGCAGGAAATTTTCAATTCCGGCAGTGTGCCGATTTGCCGGAAATTTTAATTCAGGCAAATTGCCGATT
TCCCGATTTCCCGATTTGCCGGAAAAAATCGTTTGCCGCCCACCCCTGGGTCTGAACCTTGATTGTTACA
AAACATTTTTAGCTCTTTGGAGAAATAAAATGAATCTCGTAAAATTTAATTGACGAGGACGATATTAGCT
GTCTCTTTAGACCAAATTCAGAAAAAAAGAAAGAATACTTCCCAAATTTCCGGTCCCTCTCTCGTTTTTT
TTGCCAATAAACTCACTATAGTCGCTGGTTCCCCCCTATTCACATTTATTCTACCAATCCATCAGTGGAA
CCAGAAAAAAGAAGAGCCTTTCGGTTTGGAGAGTAGGGTCTAATAATCCCCCGTGCTCTTCAAATCATTG
TGCCAACACACAGACACACTTTATGTGTGCTCACACACACACGCTATTTGAAGAGCGAAGACGACGACGA
CGCATTCAGAGCTCTTTTCCACGAAATTTGCTCCATCTTTCCACAATCTGTCTTTCCTGTGAGACGACAG
CGTCACATTTATTTCATTACAGCACCGGTGAAATGGAGAACGTGCGTGCTTATGGTGCCGGACTAGCTGG
CGCCAATTTCGACAAGAACACATTTTTCAAAAAACCAACGGTTTTGTTCAGGTGTGCTGCATTGGTGAGT
TATTTTTTCTGTCTTTGTGGCAAATAATAGACGTAAAAAGTATTTCTAAAAAACAACGAAAAACAAAATT
GTTCTGCCTATACTTTTTGAATTTGAAATAAATATTTTTCAGCTCTTCGGGCTCATACTTTGGTACTCGG
TGCCAAAAGGTGGTTGGCACAAACCAAGCGACGCCATTCATCCGGTATCAAATTACCCACCCAGAGACGA
ATTTGGGGAAGAAAAATTATTATTTTTGACAGGTGTGCCTTTATGGAAGGAGCTCGTCAACATGCTCGTT
CGCCACCGCCGTTGGCTTTTTTGCCGTCTGTGGAGCCATTGTTCTAATTGTTCTTGACGCCAAGATGGAC
CAAATCAGTTCGGTGCCAACAAGAAGGAGAGCTGTCCTAGCAGATTTAGTTGTATCGGGTATTTAATTTG
TGTGTGGAAAATTTGAAAGTAAGAGAATTTCAGCAATTTTCACTGCCATATTTTTGATCGGTTTTTTCAC
ATTCTGGTCCAAATTATCCGCCTTCGAAGTCGACGAAGACGACGAAAATCCAATAAAGACAAACAACGCG
AAATTCGGAATTCTCAGTGCTCTTCTCTCCTTTTTGGCTTGGGTGCGTCATGAAAAAAGTATAGAGGAAT
AGGGAAAACGGAGAGGCATCTGTTATCTTTTGACAGAATCTTGAGTTGAAAAGCAACCTTTTTGGCCACT
GTTATCGAGTGTTACACATCGTCTTTTAAGTGTCAACGTGAAAGGTTGGAGAGAATTTAGTGAAATATGA
TATAATTTAGTCCATCAGAAAGAGATTTGATACTCAAGCGGTTTTCAGTAGAGCATCAAATAGAGAATAC
TTGCAAATCAATTTTGCACATTTTAGGGAGGTGCCGCATTTTTCGCATGGCGTCGTTACGAAGAAGGAAA
CCAAGCAACTCATGAGCCCAATTACGATGAACATTTTGGACAAGTGTCGACAGACGTGCAAGATGGTTAT
GGATACGGAGGAGACTCAACCGGTTAGAATAATTTTAAACAAATAGAGAAAAAACTAGTTGAAAATTCTT
ATGAAAATCGGATCTCAAATTCAGTTTGAAATTTCAAAATTCTGTGCAGAACACAACTACTCAATTTTTT
AGTTCACCACTTTTTCATTGTATTCTTATCACATTTTGTTCAACAAATCTTTAGAAAAACGTTTTACACG
TATTATATAATTTTTAAGTTTATGACTCTTGAGATATTACATGTTAAAATTGAGCAAAATAGCGTAGTAC
TAGTAGAACAAAAAATTGATATATCAAATATACCGGTGAAACCACAAATACTTCAAACTTTGTTAGAAGA
ATACACAAAAATAATATTTACAATAAACTTATCTGAAACTTCCCAGGAAGTTTGTTCACTTTTTCAAAAA
ATTATATATAAGCTAGTTGAAACTTGTTTTACAATTTAAAAAAAAGCAATTTTTTTGAGTTTTCTCTGGA
AGAAATATTTTTCATAAGTGAATATATGATTTTAGTGGTTTTGAGATTTTCTGCATTGAAAAAATTCATT
TTTCTTAACATTTTTTAGCAAAAACTTTTAAAAAAATCACACGTTGTTTTTTTCAGGAATCGGACATGTT
GGCGCACCTCCACCTCAATCCTCATACCAATCTGGTGCTGCACCACAAACCATGCAACAACCACCATCAA
ACCCATACACTCAGTCGGAAGGATATGGTTATGGTGGCGGAGGGTCTGGTGGCGGAGGGTCCGGTGGCGG
AGGGTCAGGGGTACCGATGAAGATGGACAAAAAGACTATAGTTTGGTTTAGAAGAGACCTAAGGATTGAG
GATAATCCTGCATTAGCAGCAGCTGCTCACGAAGGATCTGTTTTTCCTGTCTTCATTTGGTGTCCTGAAG
AAGAAGGACAGTTTTATCCTGGAAGAGCTTCAAGATGGTGGATGAAACAATCACTTGCTCACTTATCTCA
ATCCTTGAAGGCTCTTGGATCTGACCTCACTTTAATCAAAACCCACAACACGATTTCAGCGATCTTGGAT
TGTATCCGCGTTACCGGTGCTACAAAAGTCGTCTTTAACCACCTCTATGATCCTGTTTCGTTAGTTCGGG
ACCATACCGTAAAGGAGAAGCTGGTGGAACGTGGGATCTCTGTGCAAAGCTACAATGGAGATCTATTGTA
TGAACCGTGGGAGATATACTGCGAAAAGGGCAAACCTTTTACGAGTTTCAATTCTTACTGGAAGAAATGC
TTAGATATGTCGATTGAATCCGTTATGCTTCCTCCTCCTTGGCGGTTGATGCCAATAACTGCAGCGGCTG
AAGCGATTTGGGCGTGTTCGATTGAAGAACTAGGGCTGGAGAATGAGGCCGAGAAACCGAGCAATGCGTT
GTTAACTAGAGCTTGGTCTCCAGGATGGAGCAATGCTGATAAGTTACTAAATGAGTTCATCGAGAAGCAG
TTGATAGATTATGCAAAGAACAGCAAGAAAGTTGTTGGGAATTCTACTTCACTACTTTCTCCGTATCTCC
ATTTCGGGGAAATAAGCGTCAGACACGTTTTCCAGTGTGCCCGGATGAAACAAATTATATGGGCAAGAGA
TAAGAACAGTGAAGGAGAAGAAAGTGCAGATCTTTTTCTTAGGGGAATCGGTTTAAGAGAGTATTCTCGG
TATATATGTTTCAACTTCCCGTTTACTCACGAGCAATCGTTGTTGAGTCATCTTCGGTTTTTCCCTTGGG
ATGCTGATGTTGATAAGTTCAAGGCCTGGAGACAAGGCAGGACCGGTTATCCGTTGGTGGATGCCGGAAT
GAGAGAGCTTTGGGCTACCGGATGGATGCATAACAGAATAAGAGTGATTGTTTCAAGCTTTGCTGTGAAG
TTTCTTCTCCTTCCATGGAAATGGGGAATGAAGTATTTCTGGGATACACTTTTGGATGCTGATTTGGAAT
GTGACATCCTTGGCTGGCAGTATATCTCTGGGAGTATCCCCGATGGCCACGAGCTTGATCGCTTGGACAA
TCCCGCGTTACAAGGCGCCAAATATGACCCAGAAGGTGAGTACATAAGGCAATGGCTTCCCGAGCTTGCG
AGATTGCCAACTGAATGGATCCATCATCCATGGGACGCTCCTTTAACCGTACTCAAAGCTTCTGGTGTGG
AACTCGGAACAAACTATGCGAAACCCATTGTAGACATCGACACAGCTCGTGAGCTACTAGCTAAAGCTAT
TTCAAGAACCCGTGGAGCACAGATCATGATCGGAGCAGCACCTGATGAGATTGTAGCAGATAGCTTCGAG
GCCTTAGGGGCTAATACCATTAAAGAACCTGGTCTTTGCCCATCTGTGTCTTCTAATGACCAACAAGTAC
CTTCGGCTGTTTAACCTAGGGCCTGCAGGCCCGGGAGCATTCGTAGAATTCCAACTGAGCGCCGGTCGCT
ACCATTACCAACTTGTCTGGTGTCAAAAATAATAGGGGCCGCTGTCATCAGAGTAAGTTTAAACTGAGTT
CTACTAACTAACGAGTAATATTTAAATTTTCAGCATCTCGCGCCCGTGCCTCTGACTTCTAAGTCCAATT
ACTCTTCAACATCCCTACATGCTCTTTCTCCCTGTGCTCCCACCCCCTATTTTTGTTATTATCAAAAAAC
TTCTCTTAATTTCTTTGTTTTTTAGCTTCTTTTAAGTCACCTCTAACAATGAAATTGTGTAGATTCAAAA
ATAGAATTAATTCGTAATAAAAAGTCGAAAAAAATTGTGCTCCCTCCCCCCATTAATAATAATTCTATCC
CAAAATCTACACAATGTTCTGTGTACACTTCTTATGTTTTTTACTTCTGATAAATTTTTTTGAAACATCA
TAGAAAAAACCGCACACAAAATACCTTATCATATGTTACGTTTCAGTTTATGACCGCAATTTTTATTTCT
TCGCACGTCTGGGCCTCTCATGACGTCAAATCATGCTCATCGTGAAAAAGTTTTGGAGTATTTTTGGAAT
TTTTCAATCAAGTGAAAGTTTATGAAATTAATTTTCCTGCTTTTGCTTTTTGGGGTTTCCCCTATTGTTT
GTCAAGATTTCGAGGACGGCGTTTTTCTTGCTAAAATCACAAGTATTGATGAGCACGATGCAAGAAAGAT
CGGAAGAAGGTTTGGGTTTGAGGCTCAGTGGAAGGTGAGTAGAAGTTGATAATTTGAAAGTGGAGTAGTG
TCTATGGGGTTTTTGCCTTAAATGACAGAATACATTCCCAATATACCAAACATAACTGTTTCCTACTAGT
CGGCCGTACGGGCCCTTTCGTCTCGCGCGTTTCGGTGATGACGGTGAAAACCTCTGACACATGCAGCTCC
CGGAGACGGTCACAGCTTGTCTGTAAGCGGATGCCGGGAGCAGACAAGCCCGTCAGGGCGCGTCAGCGGG
TGTTGGCGGGTGTCGGGGCTGGCTTAACTATGCGGCATCAGAGCAGATTGTACTGAGAGTGCACCATATG
CGGTGTGAAATACCGCACAGATGCGTAAGGAGAAAATACCGCATCAGGCGGCCTTAAGGGCCTCGTGATA
CGCCTATTTTTATAGGTTAATGTCATGATAATAATGGTTTCTTAGACGTCAGGTGGCACTTTTCGGGGAA
ATGTGCGCGGAACCCCTATTTGTTTATTTTTCTAAATACATTCAAATATGTATCCGCTCATGAGACAATA
ACCCTGATAAATGCTTCAATAATATTGAAAAAGGAAGAGTATGAGTATTCAACATTTCCGTGTCGCCCTT
ATTCCCTTTTTTGCGGCATTTTGCCTTCCTGTTTTTGCTCACCCAGAAACGCTGGTGAAAGTAAAAGATG
CTGAAGATCAGTTGGGTGCACGAGTGGGTTACATCGAACTGGATCTCAACAGCGGTAAGATCCTTGAGAG
TTTTCGCCCCGAAGAACGTTTTCCAATGATGAGCACTTTTAAAGTTCTGCTATGTGGCGCGGTATTATCC
CGTATTGACGCCGGGCAAGAGCAACTCGGTCGCCGCATACACTATTCTCAGAATGACTTGGTTGAGTACT
CACCAGTCACAGAAAAGCATCTTACGGATGGCATGACAGTAAGAGAATTATGCAGTGCTGCCATAACCAT
GAGTGATAACACTGCGGCCAACTTACTTCTGACAACGATCGGAGGACCGAAGGAGCTAACCGCTTTTTTG
CACAACATGGGGGATCATGTAACTCGCCTTGATCGTTGGGAACCGGAGCTGAATGAAGCCATACCAAACG
ACGAGCGTGACACCACGATGCCTGTAGCAATGGCAACAACGTTGCGCAAACTATTAACTGGCGAACTACT
TACTCTAGCTTCCCGGCAACAATTAATAGACTGGATGGAGGCGGATAAAGTTGCAGGACCACTTCTGCGC
TCGGCCCTTCCGGCTGGCTGGTTTATTGCTGATAAATCTGGAGCCGGTGAGCGTGGGTCTCGCGGTATCA
TTGCAGCACTGGGGCCAGATGGTAAGCCCTCCCGTATCGTAGTTATCTACACGACGGGGAGTCAGGCAAC
TATGGATGAACGAAATAGACAGATCGCTGAGATAGGTGCCTCACTGATTAAGCATTGGTAACTGTCAGAC
CAAGTTTACTCATATATACTTTAGATTGATTTAAAACTTCATTTTTAATTTAAAAGGATCTAGGTGAAGA
TCCTTTTTGATAATCTCATGACCAAAATCCCTTAACGTGAGTTTTCGTTCCACTGAGCGTCAGACCCCGT
AGAAAAGATCAAAGGATCTTCTTGAGATCCTTTTTTTCTGCGCGTAATCTGCTGCTTGCAAACAAAAAAA
CCACCGCTACCAGCGGTGGTTTGTTTGCCGGATCAAGAGCTACCAACTCTTTTTCCGAAGGTAACTGGCT
TCAGCAGAGCGCAGATACCAAATACTGTTCTTCTAGTGTAGCCGTAGTTAGGCCACCACTTCAAGAACTC
TGTAGCACCGCCTACATACCTCGCTCTGCTAATCCTGTTACCAGTGGCTGCTGCCAGTGGCGATAAGTCG
TGTCTTACCGGGTTGGACTCAAGACGATAGTTACCGGATAAGGCGCAGCGGTCGGGCTGAACGGGGGGTT
CGTGCACACAGCCCAGCTTGGAGCGAACGACCTACACCGAACTGAGATACCTACAGCGTGAGCTATGAGA
AAGCGCCACGCTTCCCGAAGGGAGAAAGGCGGACAGGTATCCGGTAAGCGGCAGGGTCGGAACAGGAGAG
CGCACGAGGGAGCTTCCAGGGGGAAACGCCTGGTATCTTTATAGTCCTGTCGGGTTTCGCCACCTCTGAC
TTGAGCGTCGATTTTTGTGATGCTCGTCAGGGGGGCGGAGCCTATGGAAAAACGCCAGCAACGCGGCCTT
TTTACGGTTCCTGGCCTTTTGCTGGCCTTTTGCTCACATGTTCTTTCCTGCGTTATCCCCTGATTCTGTG
GATAACCGTATTACCGCCTTTGAGTGAGCTGATACCGCTCGCCGCAGCCGAACGACCGAGCGCAGCGAGT
CAGTGAGCGAGGAAGCGGAAGAGCGCCCAATACGCAAACCGCCTCTCCCCGCGCGTTGGCCGATTCATTA
ATGCAGCTGGCACGACAGGTTTCCCGACTGGAAAGCGGGCAGTGAGCGCAACGCAATTAATGTGAGTTAG
CTCACTCATTAGGCACCCCAGGCTTTACACTTTATGCTTCCGGCTCGTATGTTGTGTGGAATTG
Features (pLannotate 1.2.2; 16 found; start..end, strand, type, name):
    168..185     -  misc_feature   MCS (fragment): pUC18/19 multiple cloning site
    510..605     -  CDS            YSH6_CAEEL (fragment): Protein predicted: Swiss-Prot protein existence level 4. From Caenorhabditis elegans.
   1060..1215    +  CDS            YSH6_CAEEL (fragment): Protein predicted: Swiss-Prot protein existence level 4. From Caenorhabditis elegans.
   1643..1744    +  CDS            sng-1 (fragment): SNG1_CAEEL - Experimental evidence at transcript level: Swiss-Prot protein existence level 2. From Caenorhabditis elegans.
   1863..1946    +  CDS            sng-1 (fragment): SNG1_CAEEL - Experimental evidence at transcript level: Swiss-Prot protein existence level 2. From Caenorhabditis elegans.
   3517..5010    +  CDS            CRY2PHR: N-terminal photolyase homology region of Arabidopsis thaliana cryptochrome 2 binds to CIB1 upon exposure to blue light (Kennedy et al., 2010)
   5762..5914    +  CDS            aex-5 (fragment): AEX5_CAEEL - Also known as kpc-3 From Caenorhabditis elegans.
   6042..6077    +  CDS            rop (fragment): Rop protein, which maintains plasmids at low copy number; rop
   6179..6278    +  misc_feature   bom (fragment): basis of mobility region from pBR322
   6376..6480    +  promoter       AmpR promoter: bla
   6481..7341    +  CDS            AmpR: β-lactamase; bla; confers resistance to ampicillin, carbenicillin, and related antibiotics
   7512..8100    +  rep_origin     ori: high-copy-number ColE1/pMB1/pBR322/pUC origin of replication
   8283..8375    +  CDS            lacI (fragment): lac repressor; lacI; The lac repressor binds to the lac operator to inhibit transcription in E. coli. This inhibition can be relieved by adding lactose or isopropyl-β-D-thiogalactopyranoside (IPTG).
   8388..8409    +  protein_bind   CAP binding site: CAP binding activates transcription in the presence of cAMP. E. coli catabolite activator protein
   8424..8454    +  promoter       lac promoter: promoter for the E. coli lac operon
   8462..14      +  protein_bind   lac operator (across the origin): The lac repressor binds to the lac operator to inhibit transcription in E. coli. This inhibition can be relieved by adding lactose or isopropyl-β-D-thiogalactopyranoside (IPTG). lac repressor encoded by lacI
