[The description below was written by a language model from this plasmid's Addgene catalogue record and pLannotate feature annotations shown in this document.]
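Description:
pDV18 [punc-47::SNG-1::CRY2olig(535)] is a C. elegans expression plasmid built on the pCFJ201 backbone. It is propagated in E. coli as a high-copy plasmid through a ColE1/pUC-type origin and selected with ampicillin via the β-lactamase gene and its native promoter. The 8,464-nt sequenced record also shows typical cloning-vector remnants (lac promoter, lac operator and CAP site, plus fragments of lacI, rop, bom and the pUC multiple cloning site), which play no role in worm expression.

The payload is a fusion of the C. elegans synaptic vesicle protein synaptogyrin (SNG-1) to residues 1–535 of Arabidopsis thaliana cryptochrome 2 carrying the E490G mutation, the "CRY2olig" variant known for strong blue-light-induced homo-oligomerisation. According to the name and stated purpose, the fusion is driven by the unc-47 promoter, which restricts expression to GABAergic motor neurons. The automated annotation does not label this promoter as such. The fragments of a predicted C. elegans protein upstream of sng-1 probably reflect genomic sequence in that region. The sng-1 hits appear as separate short fragments, suggesting an intron-containing genomic version, followed by the annotated CRY2 photolyase homology region. A downstream aex-5 fragment is another C. elegans genomic match, perhaps within 3′ flanking sequence, although no 3′ UTR or terminator is explicitly annotated.

Anchoring CRY2olig to synaptic vesicles allows illumination to cluster the vesicles. The associated publication describes this as a means of rapid, reversible optogenetic silencing of synaptic transmission, and this construct targets the tool to GABAergic neurons in transgenic worms.
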