Addgene plasmid #197598: pDV18 [punc-47::SNG-1::CRY2olig(535)]
Purpose: Expression of SNG-1::CRY2olig(535) in GABAergic motor neurons of C. elegans
Depositing lab: Alexander Gottschalk. Depositing organization: Goethe-Universitaet Frankfurt am Main. Publication: Rapid and reversible optogenetic silencing of synaptic transmission by clustering of synaptic vesicles. Vettkotter D, Schneider M, Goulden BD, Dill H, Liewald J, Zeiler S, Guldan J, Ates YA, Watanabe S, Gottschalk A. Nat Commun. 2022 Dec 19;13(1):7827. doi: 10.1038/s41467-022-35324-z. PubMed 36535932.
Backbone
  Vector backbone: pCFJ201
  Vector type: Worm Expression
Growth in bacteria
  Bacterial resistance: Ampicillin, 100 μg/mL
  Growth temperature: 37°C
  Growth strain: DH5alpha
  Copy number: High Copy
Gene/Insert
  Gene/Insert name: Synaptogyrin-CRY2 (E490G + residues 1-535) (alt names: SNG-1::CRY2olig(535); SNG-1; CRY2)
  Species: C. elegans (nematode), A. thaliana (mustard weed)
  Insert size (bp): 3483
  Mutation: E490G
  Entrez Gene: CRY2 (a.k.a. AT1G04400, AT-PHH1, ATCRY2, CRYPTOCHROME 2 APOPROTEIN, F19P19.14, F19P19_14, FHA, PHH1, cryptochrome 2); sng-1 (a.k.a. CELE_T08A9.3)
Terms and licenses: Academic/Nonprofit Terms; Industry Terms: Not Available to Industry
How to cite: pDV18 [punc-47::SNG-1::CRY2olig(535)] was a gift from Alexander Gottschalk (Addgene plasmid # 197598 ; http://n2t.net/addgene:197598 ; RRID:Addgene_197598)
